>Addgene plasmid #48591 | pFUSB4_TCTT | depositor full sequence | sequence record 70291 | Full Sequence
ATGTTTTCCCAGTCACGACGTTGTAAAACGACGGCCAGTCTTAAGCGTCTCATGGCCTGACCCCGGACCA
AGTGGTGGCCTATCGCCAGCAACGGTGGCGGCAAGCAAGCGCTCGAAACGGTGCAGCGGCTGTTGCCGGT
GCTGTGCCAGGACCATGGCCTGACTCCGGACCAAGTGGTGGCTATCGCCAGCCACGATGGCGGCAAGCAA
GCGCTCGAAACGGTGCAGCGGCTGTTGCCGGTGCTGTGCCAGGACCATGGCCTGACCCCGGACCAAGTGG
TGGCTATCGCCAGCAACGGTGGCGGCAAGCAAGCGCTCGAAACGGTGCAGCGGCTGTTGCCGGTGCTGTG
CCAGGACCATGGCCTGACCCCGGACCAAGTGGTGGCTATCGCCAGCAACGGTGGCGGCAAGCAAGCGCTC
GAAACGGTGCAGCGGCTGTTGCCGGTGCTGTGCCAGGACCATGGCCTGACCCCGGACCAAGTGGTGGCTA
TCGAGACGTCTAGACCAGCCAGGACAGAAATGCCTCGACTTCGCTGCTACCCAAGGTTGCCGGGTGACGC
ACACCGTGGAAACGGATGAAGGCACGAACCCAGTGGACATAAGCCTGTTCGGTTCGTAAGCTGTAATGCA
AGTAGCGTATGCGCTCACGCAACTGGTCCAGAACCTTGACCGAACGCAGCGGTGGTAACGGCGCAGTGGC
GGTTTTCATGGCTTGTTATGACTGTTTTTTTGGGGTACAGTCTATGCCTCGGGCATCCAAGCAGCAAGCG
CGTTACGCCGTGGGTCGATGTTTGATGTTATGGAGCAGCAACGATGTTACGCAGCAGGGCAGTCGCCCTA
AAACAAAGTTAAACATTATGAGGGAAGCGGTGATCGCCGAAGTATCGACTCAACTATCAGAGGTAGTTGG
CGTCATCGAGCGCCATCTCGAACCGACGTTGCTGGCCGTACATTTGTACGGCTCCGCAGTGGATGGCGGC
CTGAAGCCACACAGTGATATTGATTTGCTGGTTACGGTGACCGTAAGGCTTGATGAAACAACGCGGCGAG
CTTTGATCAACGACCTTTTGGAAACTTCGGCTTCCCCTGGAGAGAGCGAGATTCTCCGCGCTGTAGAAGT
CACCATTGTTGTGCACGACGACATCATTCCGTGGCGTTATCCAGCTAAGCGCGAACTGCAATTTGGAGAA
TGGCAGCGCAATGACATTCTTGCAGGTATCTTCGAGCCAGCCACGATCGACATTGATCTGGCTATCTTGC
TGACAAAAGCAAGAGAACATAGCGTTGCCTTGGTAGGTCCAGCGGCGGAGGAACTCTTTGATCCGGTTCC
TGAACAGGATCTATTTGAGGCGCTAAATGAAACCTTAACGCTATGGAACTCGCCGCCCGACTGGGCTGGC
GATGAGCGAAATGTAGTGCTTACGTTGTCCCGCATTTGGTACAGCGCAGTAACCGGCAAAATCGCGCCGA
AGGATGTCGCTGCCGACTGGGCAATGGAGCGCCTGCCGGCCCAGTATCAGCCCGTCATACTTGAAGCTAG
ACAGGCTTATCTTGGACAAGAAGAAGATCGCTTGGCCTCGCGCGCAGATCAGTTGGAAGAATTTGTCCAC
TACGTGAAAGGCGAGATCACCAAGGTAGTCGGCAAATAACCCTCGAGCCACCCATGACCAAAATCCCTTA
ACGTGAGTTACGCGTCGTTCCACTGAGCGTCAGACCCCGTAGAAAAGATCAAAGGATCTTCTTGAGATCC
TTTTTTTCTGCGCGTAATCTGCTGCTTGCAAACAAAAAAACCACCGCTACCAGCGGTGGTTTGTTTGCCG
GATCAAGAGCTACCAACTCTTTTTCCGAAGGTAACTGGCTTCAGCAGAGCGCAGATACCAAATACTGTCC
TTCTAGTGTAGCCGTAGTTAGGCCACCACTTCAAGAACTCTGTAGCACCGCCTACATACCTCGCTCTGCT
AATCCTGTTACCAGTGGCTGCTGCCAGTGGCGATAAGTCGTGTCTTACCGGGTTGGACTCAAGACGATAG
TTACCGGATAAGGCGCAGCGGTCGGGCTGAACGGGGGGTTCGTGCACACAGCCCAGCTTGGAGCGAACGA
CCTACACCGAACTGAGATACCTACAGCGTGAGCATTGAGAAAGCGCCACGCTTCCCGAAGGGAGAAAGGC
GGACAGGTATCCGGTAAGCGGCAGGGTCGGAACAGGAGAGCGCACGAGGGAGCTTCCAGGGGGAAACGCC
TGGTATCTTTATAGTCCTGTCGGGTTTCGCCACCTCTGACTTGAGCGTCGATTTTTGTGATGCTCGTCAG
GGGGGCGGAGCCTATGGAAAAACGCCAGCAACGCGGCCTTTTTACGGTTCCTGGCCTTTTGCTGGCCTTT
TGCTCACATGTTCTTTCCTGCGTTATCCCCTGATTCTGTGGATAACCGTATTACCGCCTTTGAGTGAGCT
GATACCGCTCGCCGCAGCCGAACGACCGAGCGCAGCGAGTCAGTGAGCGAGGAAGCGGAAGAGCGCCCAA
TACGCAAACCGCCTCTCCCCGCGCGTTGGCCGATTCATTAATGCAGCTGGCACGACAGGTTTCCCGACTG
GAAAGCGGGCAGTGAGCGCAACGCAATTAATACGCGTACCGCTAGCCAGGAAGAGTTTGTAGAAACGCAA
AAAGGCCATCCGTCAGGATGGCCTTCTGCTTAGTTTGATGCCTGGCAGTTTATGGCGGGCGTCCTGCCCG
CCACCCTCCGGGCCGTTGCTTCACAACGTTCAAATCCGCTCCCGGCGGATTTGTCCTACTCAGGAGAGCG
TTCACCGACAAACAACAGATAAAACGAAAGGCCCAGTCTTCCGACTGAGCCTTTCGTTTTATTTGATGCC
TGGCAGTTCCCTACTCTCGCGTTAACGCTAGCATGG
Features (pLannotate 1.2.2; 8 found; start..end, strand, type, name):
      3..39      -  CDS            lacZα (fragment): LacZα fragment of β-galactosidase; lacZ fragment
    596..619     +  promoter       Pc promoter (fragment): intI1 (promoter lies within the coding sequence); class 1 integron promoter
    795..851     +  CDS            GmR (fragment): gentamycin acetyltransferase; aacC1; confers resistance to gentamycin
    858..1649    +  CDS            SmR: aminoglycoside adenylyltransferase (Murphy, 1985); aadA; confers resistance to spectinomycin and streptomycin
   1742..2330    +  rep_origin     ori: high-copy-number ColE1/pMB1/pBR322/pUC origin of replication
   2513..2605    +  CDS            lacI (fragment): lac repressor; lacI; The lac repressor binds to the lac operator to inhibit transcription in E. coli. This inhibition can be relieved by adding lactose or isopropyl-β-D-thiogalactopyranoside (IPTG).
   2660..2687    -  terminator     rrnB T2 terminator: transcription terminator T2 from the E. coli rrnB gene
   2819..2862    +  terminator     rrnB T1 terminator: Escherichia coli rrnB; transcription terminator T1 from the E. coli rrnB gene
