[The description below was written by a language model from this plasmid's Addgene catalogue record and pLannotate feature annotations shown in this document.]
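Description:
pFUSB4_TCTT is a small (about 2.9 kb) bacterial intermediate plasmid for Golden Gate assembly of TALE nuclease repeat arrays. It is built on the pFUS_B4 array vector and carries a preassembled block of four synthetic TALE repeats. The repeat-variable diresidues are NG HD NG NG, which by the standard TALE code recognise the DNA bases T, C, T, T, as the plasmid name indicates. The depositor notes that it was made by Golden Gate cloning. The associated work describes a simplified 15-RVD GoldyTALEN design for in vivo genome engineering. This suggests that the plasmid is one of a set of ready-made four-repeat modules that reduce the number of pieces to be joined when building a full-length TALEN.

The annotated features are almost all backbone. A high-copy ColE1/pUC-type origin supports replication in E. coli. An aadA (SmR) aminoglycoside adenylyltransferase gene confers the spectinomycin resistance used for selection, and it lies downstream of a class 1 integron Pc promoter fragment and a short remnant of a gentamicin resistance gene. Small lacZα and lacI fragments are also annotated. They are probably leftovers of the lacZ screening cassette that the repeat array replaces in pFUS vectors, though the record does not say so. rrnB T1 and T2 terminators are present as well. The feature table does not annotate the TALE repeats themselves, which presumably fall in the unannotated stretch of the sequence. Although the catalogue lists the vector type as mammalian expression/TALEN, no eukaryotic promoter, nuclease domain or polyadenylation signal is annotated. The array would therefore have to be transferred into a TALEN expression backbone in a later assembly step before use.
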