Addgene plasmid #48591: pFUSB4_TCTT
Depositing lab: Stephen Ekker. Depositing organization: Mayo Foundation for Medical Education and Research. Publication: High Efficiency In Vivo Genome Engineering with a Simplified 15-RVD GoldyTALEN Design. Ma AC, Lee HB, Clark KJ, Ekker SC. PLoS One. 2013 May 29;8(5):e65259. doi: 10.1371/journal.pone.0065259. Print 2013. PubMed 23734242.
Backbone
  Vector backbone: pFUS_B4
  Vector type: Mammalian Expression, TALEN
Growth in bacteria
  Bacterial resistance: Spectinomycin, 50 μg/mL
  Growth temperature: 37°C
  Growth strain: Top10
  Copy number: Unknown
Gene/Insert
  Gene/Insert name: RVD sequence: NG HD NG NG
  Species: Synthetic
  Cloning method: Unknown
  Sequencing primers: 5′ ttgatgcctggcagttccct; 3′ cgaaccgaacaggcttatgt
Terms and licenses: Academic/Nonprofit Terms; Industry Terms: Not Available to Industry
Depositor comments: Plasmid was created using Golden Gate cloning.
How to cite: pFUSB4_TCTT was a gift from Stephen Ekker (Addgene plasmid # 48591 ; http://n2t.net/addgene:48591 ; RRID:Addgene_48591)
