>Addgene plasmid #48591 | pFUSB4_TCTT | addgene partial sequence | sequence record 71412 | pCR8_F1 5'-ttgatgcctggcagttccct-3'
CACGACGTTGTAAAACGACGGCCAGTCTTAAGCGTCTCATGGCCTGACCCCGGACCAAGTGGTGGCTATC
GCCAGCAACGGTGGCGGCAAGCAAGCGCTCGAAACGGTGCAGCGGCTGTTGCCGGTGCTGTGCCAGGACC
ATGGCCTGACTCCGGACCAAGTGGTGGCTATCGCCAGCCACGATGGCGGCAAGCAAGCGCTCGAAACGGT
GCAGCGGCTGTTGCCGGTGCTGTGCCAGGACCATGGCCTGACCCCGGACCAAGTGGTGGCTATCGCCAGC
AACGGTGGCGGCAAGCAAGCGCTCGAAACGGTGCAGCGGCTGTTGCCGGTGCTGTGCCAGGACCATGGCC
TGACCCCGGACCAAGTGGTGGCTATCGCCAGCAACGGTGGCGGCAAGCAAGCGCTCGAAACGGTGCAGCG
GCTGTTGCCGGTGCTGTGCCAGGACCATGGCCTGACCCCGGACCAAGTGGTGGCTATCGAGACGTCTAGA
CCAGCCAGGACAGAAATGCCTCGACTTCGCTGCTACCCAAGGTTGCCGGGTGACGCACACCGTGGAAACG
GATGAAGGCACGAACCCAGTGGACATAAGCCTGTTCGGTTCGTAAGCTGTAATGCAAGTAGCGTATGCGC
TCACGCAACTGGTCCAGAACCTTGACCGAACGCAGCGGTGGTAACGGCGCAGTGGCGGTTTTCATGGCTT
GTTATGACTGTTTTTTTGGGGTACAGTCTATGCCTCGGGCATCCAAGCAGCAAGCGCGTTACGCCGTGGG
TCGATGTTTGATGTTATGGAGCAGCAACGATGTTACGCAGCAGGGCAGTCGCCCTAAAACAAAGTT
